Addgene plasmid #236142: EW425 CMV-TO-ZNF35(5-8)-IKZF1(2-3)-realDeImmLink-ZIK1KRAB
Purpose: Plasmid encoding the ZNF35/IKZF1 zinc finger array attached by a deimmunized linker to the ZIK1 KRAB domain, under control of CMV promoter with two TetR binding sites
Depositing lab: Xiaojing Gao. Depositing organization: Stanford University. Publication: Machine-guided dual-objective protein engineering for deimmunization and therapeutic functions. Wolfsberg E, Paul JS, Tycko J, Chen B, Bassik MC, Bintu L, Alizadeh AA, Gao XJ. Cell Syst. 2025 Jul 16;16(7):101299. doi: 10.1016/j.cels.2025.101299. Epub 2025 Jun 3. PubMed 40466641.
Backbone
  Vector backbone: FLP-IN
  Vector type: Mammalian Expression
  Selectable markers: Puromycin
Growth in bacteria
  Bacterial resistance: Ampicillin, 100 μg/mL
  Growth temperature: 37°C
  Growth strain: DH5alpha
  Copy number: High Copy
Gene/Insert
  Gene/Insert name: ZNF35(5-8)-IKZF1(2-3)-deImmunLink-ZIK1KRAB
  Species: Synthetic
  Promoter: CMV promoter with two TetR binding sites
  Cloning method: Gibson Cloning
Terms and licenses: Academic/Nonprofit Terms; Industry Terms: Not Available to Industry
Depositor comments: See https://benchling.com/s/seq-CepSVxLXeiERe7zvSCRM?m=slm-e6YjNC0dzQWfdfbK7YPBfor annotated sequence. Please visit https://doi.org/10.1101/2025.02.24.639918 for bioRxiv preprint.
How to cite: EW425 CMV-TO-ZNF35(5-8)-IKZF1(2-3)-realDeImmLink-ZIK1KRAB was a gift from Xiaojing Gao (Addgene plasmid # 236142 ; http://n2t.net/addgene:236142 ; RRID:Addgene_236142)
