[The description below was written by a language model from this plasmid's Addgene catalogue record and pLannotate feature annotations shown in this document.]
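Description:
EW425 CMV-TO-ZNF35(5-8)-IKZF1(2-3)-realDeImmLink-ZIK1KRAB is a 5.8 kb mammalian expression plasmid built on a Flp-In backbone. It encodes a synthetic transcriptional repressor assembled from human protein parts. The open reading frame joins a zinc finger array, made of fingers 5–8 of ZNF35 and fingers 2–3 of IKZF1, through a deimmunized linker to the KRAB repression domain of ZIK1. Automated annotation only partly recognises this insert. It assigns short homology matches to unrelated zinc finger and KRAB proteins (mnm-2 and ZNF589), which most likely reflect conserved motifs rather than the true origin of the parts.

Expression is driven by the CMV immediate-early enhancer and promoter, followed by two tet operator sites ("CMV-TO"). In cells that express TetR, transcription is blocked until tetracycline or doxycycline is added. Without TetR the promoter should act constitutively. A bGH polyadenylation signal terminates the transcript.

Downstream lies an FRT site placed directly before a hygromycin resistance coding sequence with an SV40 poly(A) signal and no annotated promoter of its own. This is the standard Flp-In arrangement: FLP-mediated integration into a genomic FRT landing pad places the marker under a resident promoter, allowing selection of single-copy, site-specific integrants. The catalogue lists puromycin as the mammalian marker, but the sequenced record shows HygR and no puromycin gene, so this discrepancy should be kept in mind. In bacteria the plasmid is maintained through a high-copy ColE1/pUC origin and ampicillin resistance.

The construct comes from work on machine-guided protein engineering that aimed to reduce immunogenicity while preserving therapeutic function. It appears suited to testing whether the deimmunized linker retains repressor activity.
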