Features (pLannotate 1.2.2; 23 found; start..end, strand, type, name):
      4..383     +  enhancer       CMV enhancer: human cytomegalovirus immediate early enhancer
    384..587     +  promoter       CMV promoter: human cytomegalovirus (CMV) immediate early promoter
    589..608     +  promoter       PLtetO-1 promoter (fragment): modified phage lambda PL promoter with tet operator sites (Lutz and Bujard, 1997)
    610..629     +  promoter       PLtetO-1 promoter (fragment): modified phage lambda PL promoter with tet operator sites (Lutz and Bujard, 1997)
    637..670     +  promoter       TRE3GV promoter (fragment): 3rd-generation Tet-responsive promoter that can be activated by binding of Tet-On® 3G, optimized for retroviral and lentiviral vectors
    763..846     +  CDS            mnm-2 (fragment): MNM2_CAEEL - Experimental evidence at protein level: Swiss-Prot protein existence level 1. Required in the M3 pharyngeal motor neuron to guide the growth cone of the sister M2 motor neuron during axon development. From Caenorhabditis elegans.
   1282..1491    +  CDS            ZNF589 (fragment): ZN589_HUMAN - Also known as SZF1. Experimental evidence at protein level: Swiss-Prot protein existence level 1. May play a role in hematopoietic stem/progenitor cell differentiation. May play a role as a DNA binding-dependent transcriptional repressor. From Homo sapiens (Human).
   1523..1747    +  polyA_signal   bGH poly(A) signal: bovine growth hormone polyadenylation signal
   1763..1786    +  polyA_signal   bGH poly(A) signal (fragment): bovine growth hormone polyadenylation signal
   1790..1811    +  promoter       SV40 promoter (fragment): SV40 enhancer and early promoter
   1832..2065    +  rep_origin     f1 ori (fragment) (sequence partly withheld): f1 bacteriophage origin of replication; arrow indicates direction of (+) strand synthesis
   2070..2117    +  protein_bind   FRT: FLP-mediated recombination occurs in the 8-bp core sequence TCTAGAAA (Turan and Bode, 2011). FLP recombinase from the Saccharomyces cerevisiae 2μ plasmid
   2125..3147    +  CDS            HygR: aminoglycoside phosphotransferase from E. coli; aph(4)-Ia; confers resistance to hygromycin
   3157..3282    +  CDS            ble (fragment): BLE_KLEPN - Experimental evidence at protein level: Swiss-Prot protein existence level 1. Binding protein with a strong affinity to the bleomycin family of antibiotics. Binds to CL990; an antimitotic-antibiotic compound. From Klebsiella pneumoniae.
   3277..3398    +  polyA_signal   SV40 poly(A) signal: SV40 polyadenylation signal
   3471..3487    -  protein_bind   lac operator: The lac repressor binds to the lac operator to inhibit transcription in E. coli. This inhibition can be relieved by adding lactose or isopropyl-β-D-thiogalactopyranoside (IPTG). lac repressor encoded by lacI
   3495..3525    -  promoter       lac promoter: promoter for the E. coli lac operon
   3540..3561    -  protein_bind   CAP binding site: CAP binding activates transcription in the presence of cAMP. E. coli catabolite activator protein
   3574..3666    -  CDS            lacI (fragment): lac repressor; lacI; The lac repressor binds to the lac operator to inhibit transcription in E. coli. This inhibition can be relieved by adding lactose or isopropyl-β-D-thiogalactopyranoside (IPTG).
   3849..4437    -  rep_origin     ori: high-copy-number ColE1/pMB1/pBR322/pUC origin of replication
   4608..5468    -  CDS            AmpR: β-lactamase; bla; confers resistance to ampicillin, carbenicillin, and related antibiotics
   5469..5573    -  promoter       AmpR promoter: bla
   5632..5684    -  misc_feature   bom (fragment): basis of mobility region from pBR322
>Addgene plasmid #236142 | EW425 CMV-TO-ZNF35(5-8)-IKZF1(2-3)-realDeImmLink-ZIK1KRAB | addgene full sequence | sequence record 468373 | Addgene NGS Result
GTTGACATTGATTATTGACTAGTTATTAATAGTAATCAATTACGGGGTCATTAGTTCATAGCCCATATAT
GGAGTTCCGCGTTACATAACTTACGGTAAATGGCCCGCCTGGCTGACCGCCCAACGACCCCCGCCCATTG
ACGTCAATAATGACGTATGTTCCCATAGTAACGCCAATAGGGACTTTCCATTGACGTCAATGGGTGGAGT
ATTTACGGTAAACTGCCCACTTGGCAGTACATCAAGTGTATCATATGCCAAGTACGCCCCCTATTGACGT
CAATGACGGTAAATGGCCCGCCTGGCATTATGCCCAGTACATGACCTTATGGGACTTTCCTACTTGGCAG
TACATCTACGTATTAGTCATCGCTATTACCATGGTGATGCGGTTTTGGCAGTACATCAATGGGCGTGGAT
AGCGGTTTGACTCACGGGGATTTCCAAGTCTCCACCCCATTGACGTCAATGGGAGTTTGTTTTGGCACCA
AAATCAACGGGACTTTCCAAAATGTCGTAACAACTCCGCCCCATTGACGCAAATGGGCGGTAGGCGTGTA
CGGTGGGAGGTCTATATAAGCAGAGCTCTCCCTATCAGTGATAGAGATCTCCCTATCAGTGATAGAGATC
GTCGACGAGCTCGTTTAGTGAACCGTCAGATCGCCTGGAGACGCCATCCACGCTGTTTTGACCTCCATAG
AAGACACCGGGACCGATCCAGCCTCCGGACTCTAGCGTTTAAACTTAAGCTTCGCCACCATGTACGAGTG
TAATGAGTGCGGTAAGACCTTCACACGATCTTCTAACCTTATTGTGCATCAACGAATCCATACAGGCGAG
AAGCCCTTTGCCTGCAATGACTGTGGGAAGGCTTTTACTCAGAGTGCCAACTTGATCGTGCATCAGAGAA
GCCATACGGGTGAGAAGCCCTATGAATGCAAGGAATGCGGAAAGGCCTTCTCCTGCTTCAGCCACCTCAT
TGTACACCAGCGCATACACACGGCTGAGAAGCCATACGATTGCTCTGAATGTGGAAAGGCCTTTAGTCAG
CTGTCTTGCTTGATTGTGCATCAGAGAATTCACACGGGCGAACGCCCCTTCCAATGCAATCAGTGCGGGG
CATCTTTCACTCAGAAGGGGAACTTACTGCGCCATATTAAATTGCACTCTGGTGAGAAACCGTTTAAATG
TCACTTATGCAACTACGCCTGCAGGCGCAGAGATGCCTTGACCGGCCACCTCAGAACCCATGGCTGGAGC
GGAGGCGATGGCATGAGCTGCGTGACCTTTGAAGACATTGCCATCTATTTTAGTCAAGACGAATGGGGGC
TCCTGGACGAAGCCCAGAGACTTCTGTACCTGGAGGTGATGCTTGAAAACTTCGCTCTCGTGGCATCCCT
GTAGGGATCATAGGCCGCTCGAGGAGGGCCCGAACAAAAACTCATCTCAGAAGAGGATCTGAATAGCGCC
GTCGACCATCATCATAATCATCATTGAGTTTAAACCCGCTGATCAGCCTCGACTGTGCCTTCTAGTTGCC
AGCCATCTGTTGTTTGCCCCTCCCCCGTGCCTTCCTTGACCCTGGAAGGTGCCACTCCCACTGTCCTTTC
CTAATAAAATGAGGAAATTGCATCGCATTGTCTGAGTAGGTGTCATTCTATTCTGGGGGGTGGGGTGGGG
CAGGACAGCAAGGGGGAGGATTGGGAAGACAATAGCAGGCATGCTGGGGATGCGGTGGGCTCTATGGAGA
TCTATCGATGTTCTGGGGATGCGGTGGGCTCTATGGCTTCTGAGGCGGAAAGAACCAGCTGGGGCTCTAG
GGGGTATCCCC
[124 nt withheld, positions 1832-1955]
C
[91 nt withheld, positions 1957-2047]
AGGGTGATGGTTCACGTACCTAGAAGTTCCTATTCCGAAGTTCCTATTCTCTAGAAAGTATAGGAACTTC
CTTGGCCAAAAAGCCTGAACTCACCGCGACGTCTGTCGAGAAGTTTCTGATCGAAAAGTTCGACAGCGTC
TCCGACCTGATGCAGCTCTCGGAGGGCGAAGAATCTCGTGCTTTCAGCTTCGATGTAGGAGGGCGTGGAT
ATGTCCTGCGGGTAAATAGCTGCGCCGATGGTTTCTACAAAGATCGTTATGTTTATCGGCACTTTGCATC
GGCCGCGCTCCCGATTCCGGAAGTGCTTGACATTGGGGAATTCAGCGAGAGCCTGACCTATTGCATCTCC
CGCCGTGCACAGGGTGTCACGTTGCAAGACCTGCCTGAAACCGAACTGCCCGCTGTTCTGCAGCCGGTCG
CGGAGGCCATGGATGCGATCGCTGCGGCCGATCTTAGCCAGACGAGCGGGTTCGGCCCATTCGGACCGCA
AGGAATCGGTCAATACACTACATGGCGTGATTTCATATGCGCGATTGCTGATCCCCATGTGTATCACTGG
CAAACTGTGATGGACGACACCGTCAGTGCGTCCGTCGCGCAGGCTCTCGATGAGCTGATGCTTTGGGCCG
AGGACTGCCCCGAAGTCCGGCACCTCGTGCACGCGGATTTCGGCTCCAACAATGTCCTGACGGACAATGG
CCGCATAACAGCGGTCATTGACTGGAGCGAGGCGATGTTCGGGGATTCCCAATACGAGGTCGCCAACATC
TTCTTCTGGAGGCCGTGGTTGGCTTGTATGGAGCAGCAGACGCGCTACTTCGAGCGGAGGCATCCGGAGC
TTGCAGGATCGCCGCGGCTCCGGGCGTATATGCTCCGCATTGGTCTTGACCAACTCTATCAGAGCTTGGT
TGACGGCAATTTCGATGATGCAGCTTGGGCGCAGGGTCGATGCGACGCAATCGTCCGATCCGGAGCCGGG
ACTGTCGGGCGTACACAAATCGCCCGCAGAAGCGCGGCCGTCTGGACCGATGGCTGTGTAGAAGTACTCG
CCGATAGTGGAAACCGACGCCCCAGCACTCGTCCGAGGGCAAAGGAATAGCACGTACTACGAGATTTCGA
TTCCACCGCCGCCTTCTATGAAAGGTTGGGCTTCGGAATCGTTTTCCGGGACGCCGGCTGGATGATCCTC
CAGCGCGGGGATCTCATGCTGGAGTTCTTCGCCCACCCCAACTTGTTTATTGCAGCTTATAATGGTTACA
AATAAAGCAATAGCATCACAAATTTCACAAATAAAGCATTTTTTTCACTGCATTCTAGTTGTGGTTTGTC
CAAACTCATCAATGTATCTTATCATGTCTGTATACCGTCGACCTCTAGCTAGAGCTTGGCGTAATCATGG
TCATAGCTGTTTCCTGTGTGAAATTGTTATCCGCTCACAATTCCACACAACATACGAGCCGGAAGCATAA
AGTGTAAAGCCTGGGGTGCCTAATGAGTGAGCTAACTCACATTAATTGCGTTGCGCTCACTGCCCGCTTT
CCAGTCGGGAAACCTGTCGTGCCAGCTGCATTAATGAATCGGCCAACGCGCGGGGAGAGGCGGTTTGCGT
ATTGGGCGCTCTTCCGCTTCCTCGCTCACTGACTCGCTGCGCTCGGTCGTTCGGCTGCGGCGAGCGGTAT
CAGCTCACTCAAAGGCGGTAATACGGTTATCCACAGAATCAGGGGATAACGCAGGAAAGAACATGTGAGC
AAAAGGCCAGCAAAAGGCCAGGAACCGTAAAAAGGCCGCGTTGCTGGCGTTTTTCCATAGGCTCCGCCCC
CCTGACGAGCATCACAAAAATCGACGCTCAAGTCAGAGGTGGCGAAACCCGACAGGACTATAAAGATACC
AGGCGTTTCCCCCTGGAAGCTCCCTCGTGCGCTCTCCTGTTCCGACCCTGCCGCTTACCGGATACCTGTC
CGCCTTTCTCCCTTCGGGAAGCGTGGCGCTTTCTCATAGCTCACGCTGTAGGTATCTCAGTTCGGTGTAG
GTCGTTCGCTCCAAGCTGGGCTGTGTGCACGAACCCCCCGTTCAGCCCGACCGCTGCGCCTTATCCGGTA
ACTATCGTCTTGAGTCCAACCCGGTAAGACACGACTTATCGCCACTGGCAGCAGCCACTGGTAACAGGAT
TAGCAGAGCGAGGTATGTAGGCGGTGCTACAGAGTTCTTGAAGTGGTGGCCTAACTACGGCTACACTAGA
AGAACAGTATTTGGTATCTGCGCTCTGCTGAAGCCAGTTACCTTCGGAAAAAGAGTTGGTAGCTCTTGAT
CCGGCAAACAAACCACCGCTGGTAGCGGTGGTTTTTTTGTTTGCAAGCAGCAGATTACGCGCAGAAAAAA
AGGATCTCAAGAAGATCCTTTGATCTTTTCTACGGGGTCTGACGCTCAGTGGAACGAAAACTCACGTTAA
GGGATTTTGGTCATGAGATTATCAAAAAGGATCTTCACCTAGATCCTTTTAAATTAAAAATGAAGTTTTA
AATCAATCTAAAGTATATATGAGTAAACTTGGTCTGACAGTTACCAATGCTTAATCAGTGAGGCACCTAT
CTCAGCGATCTGTCTATTTCGTTCATCCATAGTTGCCTGACTCCCCGTCGTGTAGATAACTACGATACGG
GAGGGCTTACCATCTGGCCCCAGTGCTGCAATGATACCGCGAGACCCACGCTCACCGGCTCCAGATTTAT
CAGCAATAAACCAGCCAGCCGGAAGGGCCGAGCGCAGAAGTGGTCCTGCAACTTTATCCGCCTCCATCCA
GTCTATTAATTGTTGCCGGGAAGCTAGAGTAAGTAGTTCGCCAGTTAATAGTTTGCGCAACGTTGTTGCC
ATTGCTACAGGCATCGTGGTGTCACGCTCGTCGTTTGGTATGGCTTCATTCAGCTCCGGTTCCCAACGAT
CAAGGCGAGTTACATGATCCCCCATGTTGTGCAAAAAAGCGGTTAGCTCCTTCGGTCCTCCGATCGTTGT
CAGAAGTAAGTTGGCCGCAGTGTTATCACTCATGGTTATGGCAGCACTGCATAATTCTCTTACTGTCATG
CCATCCGTAAGATGCTTTTCTGTGACTGGTGAGTACTCAACCAAGTCATTCTGAGAATAGTGTATGCGGC
GACCGAGTTGCTCTTGCCCGGCGTCAATACGGGATAATACCGCGCCACATAGCAGAACTTTAAAAGTGCT
CATCATTGGAAAACGTTCTTCGGGGCGAAAACTCTCAAGGATCTTACCGCTGTTGAGATCCAGTTCGATG
TAACCCACTCGTGCACCCAACTGATCTTCAGCATCTTTTACTTTCACCAGCGTTTCTGGGTGAGCAAAAA
CAGGAAGGCAAAATGCCGCAAAAAAGGGAATAAGGGCGACACGGAAATGTTGAATACTCATACTCTTCCT
TTTTCAATATTATTGAAGCATTTATCAGGGTTATTGTCTCATGAGCGGATACATATTTGAATGTATTTAG
AAAAATAAACAAATAGGGGTTCCGCGCACATTTCCCCGAAAAGTGCCACCTGACGTCGACGGATCGGGAG
ATCTCCCGATCCCCTATGGTGCACTCTCAGTACAATCTGCTCTGATGCCGCATAGTTAAGCCAGTATCTG
CTCCCTGCTTGTGTGTTGGAGGTCGCTGAGTAGTGCGCGAGCAAAATTTAAGCTACAACAAGGCAAGGCT
TGACCGACAATTGCATGAAGAATCTGCTTAGGGTTAGGCGTTTTGCGCTGCTTCGTACGGGCCAGATATA
CGC
